>Addgene plasmid #244239 | pX330_H3.2 | addgene full sequence | sequence record 488593 | Addgene NGS Result
GAGGGCCTATTTCCCATGATTCCTTCATATTTGCATATACGATACAAGGCTGTTAGAGAGATAATTGGAA
TTAATTTGACTGTAAACACAAAGATATTAGTACAAAATACGTGACGTAGAAAGTAATAATTTCTTGGGTA
GTTTGCAGTTTTAAAATTATGTTTTAAAATGGACTATCATATGCTTACCGTAACTTGAAAGTATTTCGAT
TTCTTGGCTTTATATATCTTGTGGAAAGGACGAAACACCGCCGCCGCATCCGTGGAGAGCGTTTTAGAGC
TAGAAATAGCAAGTTAAAATAAGGCTAGTCCGTTATCAACTTGAAAAAGTGGCACCGAGTCGGTGCTTTT
TTGTTTTAGAGCTAGAAATAGCAAGTTAAAATAAGGCTAGTCCGTTTTTAGCGCGTGCGCCAATTCTGCA
GACAAATGGCTCTAGAGGTACCCGTTACATAACTTACGGTAAATGGCCCGCCTGGCTGACCGCCCAACGA
CCCCCGCCCATTGACGTCAATAGTAACGCCAATAGGGACTTTCCATTGACGTCAATGGGTGGAGTATTTA
CGGTAAACTGCCCACTTGGCAGTACATCAAGTGTATCATATGCCAAGTACGCCCCCTATTGACGTCAATG
ACGGTAAATGGCCCGCCTGGCATTGTGCCCAGTACATGACCTTATGGGACTTTCCTACTTGGCAGTACAT
CTACGTATTAGTCATCGCTATTACCATGGTCGAGGTGAGCCCCACGTTCTGCTTCACTCTCCCCATCTCC
CCCCCCTCCCCACCCCCAATTTTGTATTTATTTATTTTTTAATTATTTTGTGCAGCGATGGGGGCGGGGG
GGGGGGGGGCGCGCGCCAGGCGGGGCGGGGCGGGGCGAGGGGCGGGGCGGGGCGAGGCGGAGAGGTGCGG
CGGCAGCCAATCAGAGCGGCGCGCTCCGAAAGTTTCCTTTTATGGCGAGGCGGCGGCGGCGGCGGCCCTA
TAAAAAGCGAAGCGCGCGGCGGGCGGGAGTCGCTGCGCGCTGCCTTCGCCCCGTGCCCCGCTCCGCCGCC
GCCTCGCGCCGCCCGCCCCGGCTCTGACTGACCGCGTTACTCCCACAGGTGAGCGGGCGGGACGGCCCTT
CTCCTCCGGGCTGTAATTAGCTGAGCAAGAGGTAAGGGTTTAAGGGATGGTTGGTTGGTGGGGTATTAAT
GTTTAATTACCTGGAGCACCTGCCTGAAATCACTTTTTTTCAGGTTGGACCGGTGCCACCATGGACTATA
AGGACCACGACGGAGACTACAAGGATCATGATATTGATTACAAAGACGATGACGATAAGATGGCCCCAAA
GAAGAAGCGGAAGGTCGGTATCCACGGAGTCCCAGCAGCCGACAAGAAGTACAGCATCGGCCTGGACATC
GGCACCAACTCTGTGGGCTGGGCCGTGATCACCGACGAGTACAAGGTGCCCAGCAAGAAATTCAAGGTGC
TGGGCAACACCGACCGGCACAGCATCAAGAAGAACCTGATCGGAGCCCTGCTGTTCGACAGCGGCGAAAC
AGCCGAGGCCACCCGGCTGAAGAGAACCGCCAGAAGAAGATACACCAGACGGAAGAACCGGATCTGCTAT
CTGCAAGAGATCTTCAGCAACGAGATGGCCAAGGTGGACGACAGCTTCTTCCACAGACTGGAAGAGTCCT
TCCTGGTGGAAGAGGATAAGAAGCACGAGCGGCACCCCATCTTCGGCAACATCGTGGACGAGGTGGCCTA
CCACGAGAAGTACCCCACCATCTACCACCTGAGAAAGAAACTGGTGGACAGCACCGACAAGGCCGACCTG
CGGCTGATCTATCTGGCCCTGGCCCACATGATCAAGTTCCGGGGCCACTTCCTGATCGAGGGCGACCTGA
ACCCCGACAACAGCGACGTGGACAAGCTGTTCATCCAGCTGGTGCAGACCTACAACCAGCTGTTCGAGGA
AAACCCCATCAACGCCAGCGGCGTGGACGCCAAGGCCATCCTGTCTGCCAGACTGAGCAAGAGCAGACGG
CTGGAAAATCTGATCGCCCAGCTGCCCGGCGAGAAGAAGAATGGCCTGTTCGGAAACCTGATTGCCCTGA
GCCTGGGCCTGACCCCCAACTTCAAGAGCAACTTCGACCTGGCCGAGGATGCCAAACTGCAGCTGAGCAA
GGACACCTACGACGACGACCTGGACAACCTGCTGGCCCAGATCGGCGACCAGTACGCCGACCTGTTTCTG
GCCGCCAAGAACCTGTCCGACGCCATCCTGCTGAGCGACATCCTGAGAGTGAACACCGAGATCACCAAGG
CCCCCCTGAGCGCCTCTATGATCAAGAGATACGACGAGCACCACCAGGACCTGACCCTGCTGAAAGCTCT
CGTGCGGCAGCAGCTGCCTGAGAAGTACAAAGAGATTTTCTTCGACCAGAGCAAGAACGGCTACGCCGGC
TACATTGACGGCGGAGCCAGCCAGGAAGAGTTCTACAAGTTCATCAAGCCCATCCTGGAAAAGATGGACG
GCACCGAGGAACTGCTCGTGAAGCTGAACAGAGAGGACCTGCTGCGGAAGCAGCGGACCTTCGACAACGG
CAGCATCCCCCACCAGATCCACCTGGGAGAGCTGCACGCCATTCTGCGGCGGCAGGAAGATTTTTACCCA
TTCCTGAAGGACAACCGGGAAAAGATCGAGAAGATCCTGACCTTCCGCATCCCCTACTACGTGGGCCCTC
TGGCCAGGGGAAACAGCAGATTCGCCTGGATGACCAGAAAGAGCGAGGAAACCATCACCCCCTGGAACTT
CGAGGAAGTGGTGGACAAGGGCGCTTCCGCCCAGAGCTTCATCGAGCGGATGACCAACTTCGATAAGAAC
CTGCCCAACGAGAAGGTGCTGCCCAAGCACAGCCTGCTGTACGAGTACTTCACCGTGTATAACGAGCTGA
CCAAAGTGAAATACGTGACCGAGGGAATGAGAAAGCCCGCCTTCCTGAGCGGCGAGCAGAAAAAGGCCAT
CGTGGACCTGCTGTTCAAGACCAACCGGAAAGTGACCGTGAAGCAGCTGAAAGAGGACTACTTCAAGAAA
ATCGAGTGCTTCGACTCCGTGGAAATCTCCGGCGTGGAAGATCGGTTCAACGCCTCCCTGGGCACATACC
ACGATCTGCTGAAAATTATCAAGGACAAGGACTTCCTGGACAATGAGGAAAACGAGGACATTCTGGAAGA
TATCGTGCTGACCCTGACACTGTTTGAGGACAGAGAGATGATCGAGGAACGGCTGAAAACCTATGCCCAC
CTGTTCGACGACAAAGTGATGAAGCAGCTGAAGCGGCGGAGATACACCGGCTGGGGCAGGCTGAGCCGGA
AGCTGATCAACGGCATCCGGGACAAGCAGTCCGGCAAGACAATCCTGGATTTCCTGAAGTCCGACGGCTT
CGCCAACAGAAACTTCATGCAGCTGATCCACGACGACAGCCTGACCTTTAAAGAGGACATCCAGAAAGCC
CAGGTGTCCGGCCAGGGCGATAGCCTGCACGAGCACATTGCCAATCTGGCCGGCAGCCCCGCCATTAAGA
AGGGCATCCTGCAGACAGTGAAGGTGGTGGACGAGCTCGTGAAAGTGATGGGCCGGCACAAGCCCGAGAA
CATCGTGATCGAAATGGCCAGAGAGAACCAGACCACCCAGAAGGGACAGAAGAACAGCCGCGAGAGAATG
AAGCGGATCGAAGAGGGCATCAAAGAGCTGGGCAGCCAGATCCTGAAAGAACACCCCGTGGAAAACACCC
AGCTGCAGAACGAGAAGCTGTACCTGTACTACCTGCAGAATGGGCGGGATATGTACGTGGACCAGGAACT
GGACATCAACCGGCTGTCCGACTACGATGTGGACCATATCGTGCCTCAGAGCTTTCTGAAGGACGACTCC
ATCGACAACAAGGTGCTGACCAGAAGCGACAAGAACCGGGGCAAGAGCGACAACGTGCCCTCCGAAGAGG
TCGTGAAGAAGATGAAGAACTACTGGCGGCAGCTGCTGAACGCCAAGCTGATTACCCAGAGAAAGTTCGA
CAATCTGACCAAGGCCGAGAGAGGCGGCCTGAGCGAACTGGATAAGGCCGGCTTCATCAAGAGACAGCTG
GTGGAAACCCGGCAGATCACAAAGCACGTGGCACAGATCCTGGACTCCCGGATGAACACTAAGTACGACG
AGAATGACAAGCTGATCCGGGAAGTGAAAGTGATCACCCTGAAGTCCAAGCTGGTGTCCGATTTCCGGAA
GGATTTCCAGTTTTACAAAGTGCGCGAGATCAACAACTACCACCACGCCCACGACGCCTACCTGAACGCC
GTCGTGGGAACCGCCCTGATCAAAAAGTACCCTAAGCTGGAAAGCGAGTTCGTGTACGGCGACTACAAGG
TGTACGACGTGCGGAAGATGATCGCCAAGAGCGAGCAGGAAATCGGCAAGGCTACCGCCAAGTACTTCTT
CTACAGCAACATCATGAACTTTTTCAAGACCGAGATTACCCTGGCCAACGGCGAGATCCGGAAGCGGCCT
CTGATCGAGACAAACGGCGAAACCGGGGAGATCGTGTGGGATAAGGGCCGGGATTTTGCCACCGTGCGGA
AAGTGCTGAGCATGCCCCAAGTGAATATCGTGAAAAAGACCGAGGTGCAGACAGGCGGCTTCAGCAAAGA
GTCTATCCTGCCCAAGAGGAACAGCGATAAGCTGATCGCCAGAAAGAAGGACTGGGACCCTAAGAAGTAC
GGCGGCTTCGACAGCCCCACCGTGGCCTATTCTGTGCTGGTGGTGGCCAAAGTGGAAAAGGGCAAGTCCA
AGAAACTGAAGAGTGTGAAAGAGCTGCTGGGGATCACCATCATGGAAAGAAGCAGCTTCGAGAAGAATCC
CATCGACTTTCTGGAAGCCAAGGGCTACAAAGAAGTGAAAAAGGACCTGATCATCAAGCTGCCTAAGTAC
TCCCTGTTCGAGCTGGAAAACGGCCGGAAGAGAATGCTGGCCTCTGCCGGCGAACTGCAGAAGGGAAACG
AACTGGCCCTGCCCTCCAAATATGTGAACTTCCTGTACCTGGCCAGCCACTATGAGAAGCTGAAGGGCTC
CCCCGAGGATAATGAGCAGAAACAGCTGTTTGTGGAACAGCACAAGCACTACCTGGACGAGATCATCGAG
CAGATCAGCGAGTTCTCCAAGAGAGTGATCCTGGCCGACGCTAATCTGGACAAAGTGCTGTCCGCCTACA
ACAAGCACCGGGATAAGCCCATCAGAGAGCAGGCCGAGAATATCATCCACCTGTTTACCCTGACCAATCT
GGGAGCCCCTGCCGCCTTCAAGTACTTTGACACCACCATCGACCGGAAGAGGTACACCAGCACCAAAGAG
GTGCTGGACGCCACCCTGATCCACCAGAGCATCACCGGCCTGTACGAGACACGGATCGACCTGTCTCAGC
TGGGAGGCGACAAAAGGCCGGCGGCCACGAAAAAGGCCGGCCAGGCAAAAAAGAAAAAGTAAGAATTCCT
AGAGCTCGCTGATCAGCCTCGACTGTGCCTTCTAGTTGCCAGCCATCTGTTGTTTGCCCCTCCCCCGTGC
CTTCCTTGACCCTGGAAGGTGCCACTCCCACTGTCCTTTCCTAATAAAATGAGGAAATTGCATCGCATTG
TCTGAGTAGGTGTCATTCTATTCTGGGGGGTGGGGTGGGGCAGGACAGCAAGGGGGAGGATTGGGAAGAG
AATAGCAGGCATGCTGGGGAGCGGCCGCAGGAACCCCTAGTGATGGAGTTGGCCACTCCCTCTCTGCGCG
CTCGCTCGCTCACTGAGGCCGGGCGACCAAAGGTCGCCCGACGCCCGGGCTTTGCCCGGGCGGCCTCAGT
GAGCGAGCGAGCGCGCAGCTGCCTGCAGGGGCGCCTGATGCGGTATTTTCTCCTTACGCATCTGTGCGGT
ATTTCACACCGCATA
[95 nt withheld, positions 5966-6060]
T
[46 nt withheld, positions 6062-6107]
C
[141 nt withheld, positions 6109-6249]
CCTTTGACGTTGGAGTCCACGTTCTTT
[37 nt withheld, positions 6277-6313]
ACTCTATCTCGGGCTATTCTTTTGATTTATAAGGGATTTTGCCGATTTCGGTCTATTGGTTAAAAAATGA
GCTGATTTAACAAAAATTTAACGCGAATTTTAACAAAATATTAACGTTTACAATTTTATGGTGCACTCTC
AGTACAATCTGCTCTGATGCCGCATAGTTAAGCCAGCCCCGACACCCGCCAACACCCGCTGACGCGCCCT
GACGGGCTTGTCTGCTCCCGGCATCCGCTTACAGACAAGCTGTGACCGTCTCCGGGAGCTGCATGTGTCA
GAGGTTTTCACCGTCATCACCGAAACGCGCGAGACGAAAGGGCCTCGTGATACGCCTATTTTTATAGGTT
AATGTCATGATAATAATGGTTTCTTAGACGTCAGGTGGCACTTTTCGGGGAAATGTGCGCGGAACCCCTA
TTTGTTTATTTTTCTAAATACATTCAAATATGTATCCGCTCATGAGACAATAACCCTGATAAATGCTTCA
ATAATATTGAAAAAGGAAGAGTATGAGTATTCAACATTTCCGTGTCGCCCTTATTCCCTTTTTTGCGGCA
TTTTGCCTTCCTGTTTTTGCTCACCCAGAAACGCTGGTGAAAGTAAAAGATGCTGAAGATCAGTTGGGTG
CACGAGTGGGTTACATCGAACTGGATCTCAACAGCGGTAAGATCCTTGAGAGTTTTCGCCCCGAAGAACG
TTTTCCAATGATGAGCACTTTTAAAGTTCTGCTATGTGGCGCGGTATTATCCCGTATTGACGCCGGGCAA
GAGCAACTCGGTCGCCGCATACACTATTCTCAGAATGACTTGGTTGAGTACTCACCAGTCACAGAAAAGC
ATCTTACGGATGGCATGACAGTAAGAGAATTATGCAGTGCTGCCATAACCATGAGTGATAACACTGCGGC
CAACTTACTTCTGACAACGATCGGAGGACCGAAGGAGCTAACCGCTTTTTTGCACAACATGGGGGATCAT
GTAACTCGCCTTGATCGTTGGGAACCGGAGCTGAATGAAGCCATACCAAACGACGAGCGTGACACCACGA
TGCCTGTAGCAATGGCAACAACGTTGCGCAAACTATTAACTGGCGAACTACTTACTCTAGCTTCCCGGCA
ACAATTAATAGACTGGATGGAGGCGGATAAAGTTGCAGGACCACTTCTGCGCTCGGCCCTTCCGGCTGGC
TGGTTTATTGCTGATAAATCTGGAGCCGGTGAGCGTGGAAGCCGCGGTATCATTGCAGCACTGGGGCCAG
ATGGTAAGCCCTCCCGTATCGTAGTTATCTACACGACGGGGAGTCAGGCAACTATGGATGAACGAAATAG
ACAGATCGCTGAGATAGGTGCCTCACTGATTAAGCATTGGTAACTGTCAGACCAAGTTTACTCATATATA
CTTTAGATTGATTTAAAACTTCATTTTTAATTTAAAAGGATCTAGGTGAAGATCCTTTTTGATAATCTCA
TGACCAAAATCCCTTAACGTGAGTTTTCGTTCCACTGAGCGTCAGACCCCGTAGAAAAGATCAAAGGATC
TTCTTGAGATCCTTTTTTTCTGCGCGTAATCTGCTGCTTGCAAACAAAAAAACCACCGCTACCAGCGGTG
GTTTGTTTGCCGGATCAAGAGCTACCAACTCTTTTTCCGAAGGTAACTGGCTTCAGCAGAGCGCAGATAC
CAAATACTGTTCTTCTAGTGTAGCCGTAGTTAGGCCACCACTTCAAGAACTCTGTAGCACCGCCTACATA
CCTCGCTCTGCTAATCCTGTTACCAGTGGCTGCTGCCAGTGGCGATAAGTCGTGTCTTACCGGGTTGGAC
TCAAGACGATAGTTACCGGATAAGGCGCAGCGGTCGGGCTGAACGGGGGGTTCGTGCACACAGCCCAGCT
TGGAGCGAACGACCTACACCGAACTGAGATACCTACAGCGTGAGCTATGAGAAAGCGCCACGCTTCCCGA
AGGGAGAAAGGCGGACAGGTATCCGGTAAGCGGCAGGGTCGGAACAGGAGAGCGCACGAGGGAGCTTCCA
GGGGGAAACGCCTGGTATCTTTATAGTCCTGTCGGGTTTCGCCACCTCTGACTTGAGCGTCGATTTTTGT
GATGCTCGTCAGGGGGGCGGAGCCTATGGAAAAACGCCAGCAACGCGGCCTTTTTACGGTTCCTGGCCTT
TTGCTGGCCTTTTGCTCACATGT
Features (pLannotate 1.2.2; 18 found; start..end, strand, type, name):
      1..241     +  promoter       U6 promoter: RNA polymerase III promoter for human U6 snRNA
    271..346     +  misc_RNA       gRNA scaffold: guide RNA scaffold for the Streptococcus pyogenes CRISPR/Cas9 system
    353..396     +  misc_RNA       gRNA scaffold (fragment): guide RNA scaffold for the Streptococcus pyogenes CRISPR/Cas9 system
    443..728     +  enhancer       CMV enhancer: human cytomegalovirus immediate early enhancer; contains an 18-bp deletion relative to the standard CMV enhancer
    730..1005    +  promoter       chicken β-actin promoter: No description available
   1006..1233    +  intron         hybrid intron: hybrid between chicken β-actin (CBA) and minute virus of mice (MMV) introns (Gray et al., 2011)
   1371..2972    +  CDS            Cas9(N): N-terminal portion of Streptococcus pyogenes Cas9 (Zetsche et al., 2015)
   2973..5471    +  CDS            Cas9(C): C-terminal portion of Streptococcus pyogenes Cas9 (Zetsche et al., 2015)
   5472..5519    +  CDS            nucleoplasmin NLS: bipartite nuclear localization signal from nucleoplasmin
   5553..5664    +  polyA_signal   bGH poly(A) signal: bovine growth hormone polyadenylation signal
   5769..5909    +  repeat_region  AAV2 ITR: inverted terminal repeat of adeno-associated virus serotype 2 inverted
   5914..5965    -  misc_feature   bom (fragment): basis of mobility region from pBR322
   5984..6439    +  rep_origin     f1 ori (sequence partly withheld): f1 bacteriophage origin of replication; arrow indicates direction of (+) strand synthesis
   6440..6489    -  misc_feature   bom (fragment): basis of mobility region from pBR322
   6591..6626    -  CDS            rop (fragment): Rop protein, which maintains plasmids at low copy number; rop
   6721..6825    +  promoter       AmpR promoter: bla
   6826..7686    +  CDS            AmpR: β-lactamase; bla; confers resistance to ampicillin, carbenicillin, and related antibiotics
   7857..8445    +  rep_origin     ori: high-copy-number ColE1/pMB1/pBR322/pUC origin of replication
