[The description below was written by a language model from this plasmid's Addgene catalogue record and pLannotate feature annotations shown in this document.]
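Description:
pX330_H3.2 is a mammalian CRISPR expression plasmid built on the pX330 backbone. It delivers both *Streptococcus pyogenes* Cas9 and a single guide RNA from one vector. It is propagated in bacteria as a high-copy plasmid through a ColE1/pUC-type origin and selected with ampicillin via the β-lactamase gene. An f1 phage origin is also present, along with short annotated fragments of pBR322 bom and rop sequence and a single AAV2 inverted terminal repeat downstream of the Cas9 cassette. No mammalian selection marker or fluorescent reporter is annotated. The catalogue lists a total size of about 8.5 kb, consistent with the 8,506-nt sequenced record.

The plasmid carries two expression units. A human U6 RNA polymerase III promoter drives the sgRNA. The 20-nt spacer, inserted at the BbsI site by Golden Gate cloning, lies in the gap between the promoter and the SpCas9 guide scaffold. The guide targets human replication-dependent histone H3.2 loci, and the record links it to H3C14 and H3C15. A second, partial scaffold annotation follows the first. Downstream, a hybrid promoter made of the CMV enhancer, chicken β-actin promoter and a hybrid intron drives Cas9. The annotation software splits the Cas9 coding sequence into adjoining N- and C-terminal segments, but they form one continuous reading frame. This is followed by a C-terminal nucleoplasmin nuclear localization signal and a bovine growth hormone polyadenylation signal.

According to the stated purpose, the plasmid is used to cut the H3.2 loci in human cells to enable knock-in. The associated work concerns labeling of replication-dependent histones in living cells. The donor template for the knock-in is not part of this plasmid and is not described in the record.
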