Addgene plasmid #244239: pX330_H3.2
Purpose: Expresses SpCas9 and a sgRNA targeting the human histone H3.2 loci for knock-in.
Depositing lab: Kazuhiro Maeshima. Depositing organization: National Institute of Genetics. Publication: Replication-dependent histone labeling dissects the physical properties of euchromatin/heterochromatin in living human cells. Minami K, Nakazato K, Ide S, Kaizu K, Higashi K, Tamura S, Toyoda A, Takahashi K, Kurokawa K, Maeshima K. Sci Adv. 2025 Mar 28;11(13):eadu8400. doi: 10.1126/sciadv.adu8400. Epub 2025 Mar 28. PubMed 40153514.
Backbone
  Vector backbone: pX330
  Backbone manufacturer: Feng Zhang lab (Addgene plasmid # 42230)
  Backbone size w/o insert (bp): 8500
  Total vector size (bp): 8520
  Modifications to backbone: We inserted the sgRNA coding sequence targeting human H3.2 to the BbsI restriction site
  Vector type: Mammalian Expression, CRISPR
Growth in bacteria
  Bacterial resistance: Ampicillin, 100 μg/mL
  Growth temperature: 37°C
  Growth strain: NEB Stable
  Copy number: High Copy
Gene/Insert
  Gene/Insert name: sgRNA targeting human histone H3.2
  gRNA/shRNA sequence: CCGCCGCATCCGTGGAGAGC
  Species: H. sapiens (human)
  Entrez Gene: H3C14 (a.k.a. H3, H3.2, H3/M, H3C13, H3C15, H3F2, H3FM, H3FN, HIST2H3C); H3C15 (a.k.a. H3/n, H3/o, H3C13, H3C14, HIST2H3A)
  Promoter: U6
  Cloning method: Golden Gate
  Sequencing primers: 5′ TRC-F
Terms and licenses: Academic/Nonprofit Terms; Industry Terms: Not Available to Industry
How to cite: pX330_H3.2 was a gift from Kazuhiro Maeshima (Addgene plasmid # 244239 ; http://n2t.net/addgene:244239 ; RRID:Addgene_244239)
